>Addgene plasmid #164233 | pQCXIZ-turq-3xFLAG-TREX1 D18N | addgene full sequence | sequence record 324755 | Addgene NGS Result
GTGATGCGGTTTTGGCAGTACATCAATGGGCGTGGATAGCGGTTTGACTCACGGGGATTTCCAAGTCTCC
ACCCCATTGACGTCAATGGGAGTTTGTTTTGGCACCAAAATCAACGGGACTTTCCAAAATGTCGTAACAA
CTCCGCCCCATTGACGCAAATGGGCGGTAGGCGTGTACGGTGGGAGGTCTATATAAGCAGAGCTCAATAA
AAGAGCCCACAACCCCTCACTCGGCGCGCCAGTCTTCCGATAGACTGCGTCGCCCGGGTACCCGTATTCC
CAATAAAGCCTCTTGCTGTTTGCATCCGAATCGTGGTCTCGCTGTTCCTTGGGAGGGTCTCCTCTGAGTG
ATTGACTACCCACGACGGGGGTCTTTCATTTGGGGGCTCGTCCGGGATTTGGAGACCCCTGCCCAGGGAC
CACCGACCCACCACCGGGAGGTAAGCTGGCCAGCAACTTATCTGTGTCTGTCCGATTGTCTAGTGTCTAT
GTTTGATGTTATGCGCCTGCGTCTGTACTAGTTAGCTAACTAGCTCTGTATCTGGCGGACCCGTGGTGGA
ACTGACGAGTTCTGAACACCCGGCCGCAACCCTGGGAGACGTCCCAGGGACTTTGGGGGCCGTTTTTGTG
GCCCGACCTGAGGAAGGGAGTCGATGTGGAATCCGACCCCGTCAGGATATGTGGTTCTGGTAGGAGACGA
GAACCTAAAACAGTTCCCGCCTCCGTCTGAATTTTTGCTTTCGGTTTGGAACCGAAGCCGCGCGTCTTGT
CTGCTGCAGCGCTGCAGCATCGTTCTGTGTTGTCTCTGTCTGACTGTGTTTCTGTATTTGTCTGAAAATT
AGGGCCAGACTGTTACCACTCCCTTAAGTTTGACCTTAGGTCACTGGAAAGATGTCGAGCGGATCGCTCA
CAACCAGTCGGTAGATGTCAAGAAGAGACGTTGGGTTACCTTCTGCTCTGCAGAATGGCCAACCTTTAAC
GTCGGATGGCCGCGAGACGGCACCTTTAACCGAGACCTCATCACCCAGGTTAAGATCAAGGTCTTTTCAC
CTGGCCCGCATGGACACCCAGACCAGGTCCCCTACATCGTGACCTGGGAAGCCTTGGCTTTTGACCCCCC
TCCCTGGGTCAAGCCCTTTGTACACCCTAAGCCTCCGCCTCCTCTTCCTCCATCCGCCCCGTCTCTCCCC
CTTGAACCTCCTCGTTCGACCCCGCCTCGATCCTCCCTTTATCCAGCCCTCACTCCTTCTCTAGGCGCCG
GAATTGAAGATCTGGGGGATCGATCCTCTAGAGTCCGTTACATAACTTACGGTAAATGGCCCGCCTGGCT
GACCGCCCAACGACCCCCGCCCATTGACGTCAATAATGACGTATGTTCCCATAGTAACGCCAATAGGGAC
TTTCCATTGACGTCAATGGGTGGAGTATTTACGGTAAACTGCCCACTTGGCAGTACATCAAGTGTATCAT
ATGCCAAGTACGCCCCCTATTGACGTCAATGACGGTAAATGGCCCGCCTGGCATTATGCCCAGTACATGA
CCTTATGGGACTTTCCTACTTGGCAGTACATCTACGTATTAGTCATCGCTATTACCATGGTGATGCGGTT
TTGGCAGTACATCAATGGGCGTGGATAGCGGTTTGACTCACGGGGATTTCCAAGTCTCCACCCCATTGAC
GTCAATGGGAGTTTGTTTTGGCACCAAAATCAACGGGACTTTCCAAAATGTCGTAACAACTCCGCCCCAT
TGACGCAAATGGGCGGTAGGCGTGTACGGTGGGAGGTCTATATAAGCAGAGCTCGTTTAGTGAACCGTCA
GATCGCCTGGAGACGCCATCCACGCTGTTTTGACCTCCATAGAAGACACCGGGACCGATCCAGCCTCCGC
GGCCGGGAACGGTGCATTGGAACGGACCTGCAGGAATTGATCCGCGGCCGCATGGTGAGCAAGGGCGAGG
AGCTGTTCACCGGGGTGGTGCCCATCCTGGTCGAGCTGGACGGCGACGTAAACGGCCACAAGTTCAGCGT
GTCCGGCGAGGGCGAGGGCGATGCCACCTACGGCAAGCTGACCCTGAAGTTCATCTGCACCACCGGCAAG
CTGCCCGTGCCCTGGCCCACCCTCGTGACCACCCTGTCCTGGGGCGTGCAGTGCTTCGCCCACTACCCCG
ACCACATGAAGCAGCACGACTTCTTCAAGTCCGCCATGCCCGAAGGCTACGTCCAGGAGCGCACCATCTT
CTTCAAGGACGACGGCAACTACAAGACCCGCGCCGAGGTGAAGTTCGAGGGCGACACCCTGGTGAACCGC
ATCGAGCTGAAGGGCATCGACTTCAAGGAGGACGGCAACATCCTGGGGCACAAGCTGGAGTACAACTACT
TTAGCGACAACGTCTATATCACCGCCGACAAGCAGAAGAACGGCATCAAGGCCAACTTCAAGATCCGCCA
CAACATCGAGGACGGCGGCGTGCAGCTCGCCGACCACTACCAGCAGAACACCCCCATCGGCGACGGCCCC
GTGCTGCTGCCCGACAACCACTACCTGAGCACCCAGTCCAAGCTGAGCAAAGACCCCAACGAGAAGCGCG
ATCACATGGTCCTGCTGGAGTTCGTGACCGCCGCCGGGATCACTCTCGGCATGGACGAGCTGTACAAGGG
ACCGGTAGGCCTCGTACGCTTAATTAACGGATCCATGGACTACAAGGACCACGACGGTGACTACAAGGAC
CACGACATCGACTACAAGGACGACGACGACAAGGGCTCGCAGGCCCTGCCCCCGGGGCCCATGCAGACCC
TCATCTTTTTCAACATGGAGGCCACTGGCTTGCCCTTCTCCCAGCCCAAGGTCACGGAGCTGTGCCTGCT
GGCTGTCCACAGATGTGCCCTGGAGAGCCCCCCCACCTCTCAGGGGCCACCTCCCACAGTTCCTCCACCA
CCGCGTGTGGTAGACAAGCTCTCCCTGTGTGTGGCTCCGGGGAAGGCCTGCAGCCCTGCAGCCAGCGAGA
TCACAGGTCTGAGCACAGCTGTGCTGGCAGCGCATGGGCGTCAATGTTTTGATGACAACCTGGCCAACCT
GCTCCTAGCCTTCCTGCGGCGCCAGCCACAGCCCTGGTGCCTGGTGGCACACAATGGTGACCGCTACGAC
TTCCCCCTGCTCCAAGCAGAGCTGGCTATGCTGGGCCTCACCAGTGCTCTGGATGGTGCCTTCTGTGTGG
ATAGCATCACTGCGCTGAAGGCCCTGGAGCGAGCAAGCAGCCCCTCAGAACACGGCCCAAGGAAGAGCTA
CAGCCTAGGCAGCATCTACACTCGCCTGTATGGGCAGTCCCCTCCAGACTCGCACACGGCTGAGGGTGAT
GTCCTGGCCCTGCTCAGCATCTGTCAGTGGAGACCACAGGCCCTGCTGCGGTGGGTGGATGCTCACGCCA
GGCCTTTCGGCACCATCAGGCCCATGTATGGGGTCACAGCCTCTGCTAGGACCAAGCCAAGACCATCTGC
TGTCACAACCACTGCACACCTGGCCACAACCAGGAACACTAGTCCCAGCCTTGGAGAGAGCAGGGGTACC
AAGGATCTTCCTCCAGTGAAGGACCCTGGAGCCCTATCCAGGGAGGGGCTGCTGGCCCCACTGGGTCTGC
TGGCCATCCTGACCTTGGCAGTAGCCACACTGTATGGACTATCCCTGGCCACACCTGGGGAGTAGGAATT
CCGCCCCCCCCCCTAACGTTACTGGCCGAAGCCGCTTGGAATAAGGCCGGTGTGCGTTTGTCTATATGTT
ATTTTCCACCATATTGCCGTCTTTTGGCAATGTGAGGGCCCGGAAACCTGGCCCTGTCTTCTTGACGAGC
ATTCCTAGGGGTCTTTCCCCTCTCGCCAAAGGAATGCAAGGTCTGTTGAATGTCGTGAAGGAAGCAGTTC
CTCTGGAAGCTTCTTGAAGACAAACAACGTCTGTAGCGACCCTTTGCAGGCAGCGGAACCCCCCACCTGG
CGACAGGTGCCTCTGCGGCCAAAAGCCACGTGTATAAGATACACCTGCAAAGGCGGCACAACCCCAGTGC
CACGTTGTGAGTTGGATAGTTGTGGAAAGAGTCAAATGGCTCTCCTCAAGCGTATTCAACAAGGGGCTGA
AGGATGCCCAGAAGGTACCCCATTGTATGGGATCTGATCTGGGGCCTCGGTGCACATGCTTTACATGTGT
TTAGTCGAGGTTAAAAAAACGTCTAGGCCCCCCGAACCACGGGGACGTGGTTTTCCTTTGAAAAACACGA
TGATAAGCTTGATCACGCGTCCATGGCCAAGTTGACCAGTGCCGTTCCGGTGCTCACCGCGCGCGACGTC
GCCGGAGCGGTCGAGTTCTGGACCGACCGGCTCGGGTTCTCCCGGGACTTCGTGGAGGACGACTTCGCCG
GTGTGGTCCGGGACGACGTGACCCTGTTCATCAGCGCGGTCCAGGACCAGGTGGTGCCGGACAACACCCT
GGCCTGGGTGTGGGTGCGCGGCCTGGACGAGCTGTACGCCGAGTGGTCGGAGGTCGTGTCCACGAACTTC
CGGGACGCCTCCGGGCCGGCCATGACCGAGATCGGCGAGCAGCCGTGGGGGCGGGAGTTCGCCCTGCGCG
ACCCGGCCGGCAACTGCGTGCACTTCGTGGCCGAGGAGCAGGACTGAGATATCATCAGTGGTCCAGGCTC
TAGTTTTGACTCAACAATATCACCAGCTGAAGCCTATAGAGTACGAGCCATAGATAAAATAAAAGATTTT
ATTTAGTCTCCAGAAAAAGGGGGGAATGAAAGACCCCACCTGTAGGTTTGGCAAGCTAGCTTAAGTAACG
CCATTTTGCAAGGCATGGAAAAATACATAACTGAGAATAGAGAAGTTCAGATCAAGGTCAGGAACAGATG
GAACAGGGTCGACCCTAGAGAACCATCAGATGTTTCCAGGGTGCCCCAAGGACCTGAAATGACCCTGTGC
CTTATTTGAACTAACCAATCAGTTCGCTTCTCGCTTCTGTTCGCGCGCTTCTGCTCCCCGAGCTCAATAA
AAGAGCCCACAACCCCTCACTCGGGGCGCCAGTCCTCCGATTGACTGAGTCGCCCGGGTACCCGTGTATC
CAATAAACCCTCTTGCAGTTGCATCCGACTTGTGGTCTCGCTGTTCCTTGGGAGGGTCTCCTCTGAGTGA
TTGACTACCCGTCAGCGGGGGTCTTTCATTTGGGGGCTCGTCCGGGATCGGGAGACCCCTGCCCAGGGAC
CACCGACCCACCACCGGGAGGTAAGCTGGCTGCCTCGCGCGTTTCGGTGATGACGGTGAAAACCTCTGAC
ACATGCAGCTCCCGGAGACGGTCACAGCTTGTCTGTAAGCGGATGCCGGGAGCAGACAAGCCCGTCAGGG
CGCGTCAGCGGGTGTTGGCGGGTGTCGGGGCGCAGCCATGACCCAGTCACGTAGCGATAGCGGAGTGTAG
ATCCGGCTGTGGAATGTGTGTCAGTTAGGGTGTGGAAAGTCCCCAGGCTCCCCAGCAGGCAGAAGTATGC
AAAGCATGCATCTCAATTAGTCAGCAACCAGGTGTGGAAAGTCCCCAGGCTCCCCAGCAGGCAGAAGTAT
GCAAAGCATGCATCTCAATTAGTCAGCAACCATAGTCCCGCCCCTAACTCCGCCCATCCCGCCCCTAACT
CCGCCCAGTTCCGCCCATTCTCCGCCCCATGGCTGACTAATTTTTTTTATTTATGCAGAGGCCGAGGCCG
CCTCGGCCTCTGAGCTATTCCAGAAGTAGTGAGGAGGCTTTTTTGGAGGCCTAGGCTTTTGCAAAAAGCT
TACTGGCTTAACTATGCGGCATCAGAGCAGATTGTACTGAGAGTGCACCATATGCGGTGTGAAATACCGC
ACAGATGCGTAAGGAGAAAATACCGCATCAGGCGCTCTTCCGCTTCCTCGCTCACTGACTCGCTGCGCTC
GGTCGTTCGGCTGCGGCGAGCGGTATCAGCTCACTCAAAGGCGGTAATACGGTTATCCACAGAATCAGGG
GATAACGCAGGAAAGAACATGTGAGCAAAAGGCCAGCAAAAGGCCAGGAACCGTAAAAAGGCCGCGTTGC
TGGCGTTTTTCCATAGGCTCCGCCCCCCTGACGAGCATCACAAAAATCGACGCTCAAGTCAGAGGTGGCG
AAACCCGACAGGACTATAAAGATACCAGGCGTTTCCCCCTGGAAGCTCCCTCGTGCGCTCTCCTGTTCCG
ACCCTGCCGCTTACCGGATACCTGTCCGCCTTTCTCCCTTCGGGAAGCGTGGCGCTTTCTCATAGCTCAC
GCTGTAGGTATCTCAGTTCGGTGTAGGTCGTTCGCTCCAAGCTGGGCTGTGTGCACGAACCCCCCGTTCA
GCCCGACCGCTGCGCCTTATCCGGTAACTATCGTCTTGAGTCCAACCCGGTAAGACACGACTTATCGCCA
CTGGCAGCAGCCACTGGTAACAGGATTAGCAGAGCGAGGTATGTAGGCGGTGCTACAGAGTTCTTGAAGT
GGTGGCCTAACTACGGCTACACTAGAAGGACAGTATTTGGTATCTGCGCTCTGCTGAAGCCAGTTACCTT
CGGAAAAAGAGTTGGTAGCTCTTGATCCGGCAAACAAACCACCGCTGGTAGCGGTGGTTTTTTTGTTTGC
AAGCAGCAGATTACGCGCAGAAAAAAAGGATCTCAAGAAGATCCTTTGATCTTTTCTACGGGGTCTGACG
CTCAGTGGAACGAAAACTCACGTTAAGGGATTTTGGTCATGAGATTATCAAAAAGGATCTTCACCTAGAT
CCTTTTAAATTAAAAATGAAGTTTTAAATCAATCTAAAGTATATATGAGTAAACTTGGTCTGACAGTTAC
CAATGCTTAATCAGTGAGGCACCTATCTCAGCGATCTGTCTATTTCGTTCATCCATAGTTGCCTGACTCC
CCGTCGTGTAGATAACTACGATACGGGAGGGCTTACCATCTGGCCCCAGTGCTGCAATGATACCGCGAGA
CCCACGCTCACCGGCTCCAGATTTATCAGCAATAAACCAGCCAGCCGGAAGGGCCGAGCGCAGAAGTGGT
CCTGCAACTTTATCCGCCTCCATCCAGTCTATTAATTGTTGCCGGGAAGCTAGAGTAAGTAGTTCGCCAG
TTAATAGTTTGCGCAACGTTGTTGCCATTGCTGCAGGCATCGTGGTGTCACGCTCGTCGTTTGGTATGGC
TTCATTCAGCTCCGGTTCCCAACGATCAAGGCGAGTTACATGATCCCCCATGTTGTGCAAAAAAGCGGTT
AGCTCCTTCGGTCCTCCGATCGTTGTCAGAAGTAAGTTGGCCGCAGTGTTATCACTCATGGTTATGGCAG
CACTGCATAATTCTCTTACTGTCATGCCATCCGTAAGATGCTTTTCTGTGACTGGTGAGTACTCAACCAA
GTCATTCTGAGAATAGTGTATGCGGCGACCGAGTTGCTCTTGCCCGGCGTCAACACGGGATAATACCGCG
CCACATAGCAGAACTTTAAAAGTGCTCATCATTGGAAAACGTTCTTCGGGGCGAAAACTCTCAAGGATCT
TACCGCTGTTGAGATCCAGTTCGATGTAACCCACTCGTGCACCCAACTGATCTTCAGCATCTTTTACTTT
CACCAGCGTTTCTGGGTGAGCAAAAACAGGAAGGCAAAATGCCGCAAAAAAGGGAATAAGGGCGACACGG
AAATGTTGAATACTCATACTCTTCCTTTTTCAATATTATTGAAGCATTTATCAGGGTTATTGTCTCATGA
GCGGATACATATTTGAATGTATTTAGAAAAATAAACAAATAGGGGTTCCGCGCACATTTCCCCGAAAAGT
GCCACCTGACGTCTAAGAAACCATTATTATCATGACATTAACCTATAAAAATAGGCGTATCACGAGGCCC
TTTCGTCTTCAAGAATTAGCTTGGCCATTGCATACGTTGTATCCATATCATAATATGTACATTTATATTG
GCTCATGTCCAACATTACCGCCATGTTGACATTGATTATTGACTAGTTATTAATAGTAATCAATTACGGG
GTCATTAGTTCATAGCCCATATATGGAGTTCCGCGTTACATAACTTACGGTAAATGGCCCGCCTGGCTGA
CCGCCCAACGACCCCCGCCCATTGACGTCAATAATGACGTATGTTCCCATAGTAACGCCAATAGGGACTT
TCCATTGACGTCAATGGGTGGAGTATTTACGGTAAACTGCCCACTTGGCAGTACATCAAGTGTATCATAT
GCCAAGTACGCCCCCTATTGACGTCAATGACGGTAAATGGCCCGCCTGGCATTATGCCCAGTACATGACC
TTATGGGACTTTCCTACTTGGCAGTACATCTACGTATTAGTCATCGCTATTACCATG
Features (pLannotate 1.2.2; 21 found; start..end, strand, type, name):
      1..204     +  promoter       CMV promoter: human cytomegalovirus (CMV) immediate early promoter
    205..380     +  LTR            5' LTR (truncated): truncated long terminal repeat from Moloney murine sarcoma virus
    502..776     +  misc_feature   MESV Ψ (fragment): packaging signal of murine embryonic stem cell virus
    843..1259    +  CDS            gag (truncated): truncated Moloney murine leukemia virus (MMLV) gag gene lacking the start codon
   1296..1599    +  enhancer       CMV enhancer: human cytomegalovirus immediate early enhancer
   1600..1803    +  promoter       CMV promoter: human cytomegalovirus (CMV) immediate early promoter
   1942..2658    +  CDS            mTurquoise2: mTurquoise2 is a basic (constitutively fluorescent) cyan fluorescent protein published in 2012, derived from Aequorea victoria. It is reported to be a rapidly-maturing monomer with very low acid sensitivity.
   2743..2763    +  CDS            FLAG (fragment): FLAG® epitope tag, followed by an enterokinase cleavage site
   2764..3702    +  CDS            TREX1: TREX1_HUMAN - Experimental evidence at protein level: Swiss-Prot protein existence level 1. Major cellular 3'-to-5' DNA exonuclease which digests single- stranded DNA (ssDNA) and double-stranded DNA (dsDNA) with mismatched 3' termini. Prevents cell-intrinsic initiation of autoimmunity. Acts by metabolizing DNA fragments from endogenous retroelements, including L1, LTR and SINE elements. Unless degraded, these DNA fragments accumulate in the cytosol and activate the IFN-stimulatory DNA (ISD) response and innate immune signaling. Prevents chronic ATM-dependent checkpoint activation, by processin
   3814..4276    +  misc_feature   IRES: internal ribosome entry site (IRES) of the encephalomyocarditis virus (EMCV)
   4293..4667    +  CDS            BleoR: antibiotic-binding protein; Sh ble from Streptoalloteichus hindustanus; confers resistance to bleomycin, phleomycin, and Zeocin™
   4674..4743    +  CDS            env (fragment): murine leukemia virus gPr80 envelope polyprotein precursor; env; proteolytically cleaved into gp70SU and p15TM subunits
   4785..5210    +  LTR            3' LTR (ΔU3): self-inactivating 3' long terminal repeat (LTR) from Moloney murine leukemia virus
   5279..5319    +  CDS            rop (fragment): Rop protein, which maintains plasmids at low copy number; rop
   5421..5459    +  misc_feature   bom (fragment): basis of mobility region from pBR322
   5476..5805    +  promoter       SV40 promoter: SV40 enhancer and early promoter
   5811..5912    +  misc_feature   bom (fragment): basis of mobility region from pBR322
   6098..6686    -  rep_origin     ori: high-copy-number ColE1/pMB1/pBR322/pUC origin of replication
   6857..7717    -  CDS            AmpR: β-lactamase; bla; confers resistance to ampicillin, carbenicillin, and related antibiotics
   7718..7822    -  promoter       AmpR promoter: bla
   8008..8387    +  enhancer       CMV enhancer: human cytomegalovirus immediate early enhancer
