[The description below was written by a language model from this plasmid's Addgene catalogue record and pLannotate feature annotations shown in this document.]
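Description:
pQCXIZ-turq-3xFLAG-TREX1 D18N is a self-inactivating gammaretroviral (MMLV-based) expression vector built on the pQCXIZ backbone, intended for stable delivery of a tagged, nuclease-deficient human TREX1 into mammalian cells. In bacteria it is maintained through a high-copy ColE1/pUC-type origin and selected with ampicillin via the β-lactamase gene. The viral genome is transcribed in packaging cells from a hybrid 5′ element in which the CMV enhancer/promoter (which spans the plasmid's numbering origin) is joined to a truncated 5′ LTR. This is followed by a Ψ packaging signal and a truncated gag segment lacking its start codon, which together support encapsidation of the RNA. The 3′ LTR carries a U3 deletion, so after reverse transcription and integration the LTRs are transcriptionally inactive and expression depends on the internal promoter.

That internal cassette uses the CMV immediate-early enhancer and promoter to drive a single bicistronic transcript. The first open reading frame encodes mTurquoise2, a monomeric cyan fluorescent protein, followed by a FLAG epitope (3xFLAG by name, although the annotation detects only one FLAG fragment) fused to the N-terminus of TREX1. TREX1 is the major cellular 3′-to-5′ DNA exonuclease that degrades cytosolic DNA and thereby restrains innate immune signalling, and the D18N substitution abolishes its catalytic activity. Downstream, an EMCV IRES permits translation of the Sh ble gene, which links Zeocin resistance to expression of the fusion. The construct serves as a fluorescent, epitope-tagged catalytically dead counterpart for localisation and functional studies of TREX1, and the associated work concerns TREX1 limiting cGAS activation at micronuclei. The sequenced record is a few bases shorter than the catalogued total size.
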