Addgene plasmid #164233: pQCXIZ-turq-3xFLAG-TREX1 D18N
Purpose: retroviral plasmid for turq-3xFLAG-TREX1 D18N (catalytically-deficient)
Depositing lab: John Maciejowski. Depositing organization: Memorial Sloan-Kettering Cancer Center. Publication: ER-directed TREX1 limits cGAS activation at micronuclei. Mohr L, Toufektchan E, von Morgen P, Chu K, Kapoor A, Maciejowski J. Mol Cell. 2021 Jan 12. pii: S1097-2765(20)30958-8. doi: 10.1016/j.molcel.2020.12.037. PubMed 33476576.
Backbone
  Vector backbone: pQCXIZ
  Backbone size w/o insert (bp): 7451
  Total vector size (bp): 8393
  Vector type: Mammalian Expression, Retroviral
  Selectable markers: Zeocin
Growth in bacteria
  Bacterial resistance: Ampicillin, 100 μg/mL
  Growth temperature: 30°C
  Growth strain: NEB Stable
  Copy number: High Copy
Gene/Insert
  Gene/Insert name: TREX1
  Species: H. sapiens (human)
  Insert size (bp): 942
  Mutation: D18N ->nuclease deficient
  GenBank ID: NM_033629.6
  Entrez Gene: TREX1 (a.k.a. AGS1, CRV, DRN3, HERNS, RVCLS)
  Promoter: CMV
  Tag / fusion protein: mturquoise (N terminal on backbone); FLAG (N terminal on backbone)
  Cloning method: Gibson Cloning
  Sequencing primers: 5′ ggacgacggcaactacaagac
Terms and licenses: Academic/Nonprofit Terms; Industry Terms: Not Available to Industry
How to cite: pQCXIZ-turq-3xFLAG-TREX1 D18N was a gift from John Maciejowski (Addgene plasmid # 164233 ; http://n2t.net/addgene:164233 ; RRID:Addgene_164233)
